>Addgene plasmid #76656 | MAP3K5 gRNA (BRDN0001147988) | addgene full sequence | sequence record 186250 | Addgene Assembled Sequence
CCCGGGTGCAAAGATGGATAAAGTTTTAAACAGAGAGGAATCTTTGCAGCTAATGGACCTTCTAGGTCTT
GAAAGGAGTGGGAATTGGCTCCGGTGCCCGTCAGTGGGCAGAGCGCACATCGCCCACAGTCCCCGAGAAG
TTGGGGGGAGGGGTCGGCAATTGATCCGGTGCCTAGAGAAGGTGGCGCGGGGTAAACTGGGAAAGTGATG
TCGTGTACTGGCTCCGCCTTTTTCCCGAGGGTGGGGGAGAACCGTATATAAGTGCAGTAGTCGCCGTGAA
CGTTCTTTTTCGCAACGGGTTTGCCGCCAGAACACAGGTAAGTGCCGTGTGTGGTTCCCGCGGGCCTGGC
CTCTTTACGGGTTATGGCCCTTGCGTGCCTTGAATTACTTCCACCTGGCTGCAGTACGTGATTCTTGATC
CCGAGCTTCGGGTTGGAAGTGGGTGGGAGAGTTCGAGGCCTTGCGCTTAAGGAGCCCCTTCGCCTCGTGC
TTGAGTTGAGGCCTGGCCTGGGCGCTGGGGCCGCCGCGTGCGAATCTGGTGGCACCTTCGCGCCTGTCTC
GCTGCTTTCGATAAGTCTCTAGCCATTTAAAATTTTTGATGACCTGCTGCGACGCTTTTTTTCTGGCAAG
ATAGTCTTGTAAATGCGGGCCAAGATCTGCACACTGGTATTTCGGTTTTTGGGGCCGCGGGCGGCGACGG
GGCCCGTGCGTCCCAGCGCACATGTTCGGCGAGGCGGGGCCTGCGAGCGCGGCCACCGAGAATCGGACGG
GGGTAGTCTCAAGCTGGCCGGCCTGCTCTGGTGCCTGGCCTCGCGCCGCCGTGTATCGCCCCGCCCTGGG
CGGCAAGGCTGGCCCGGTCGGCACCAGTTGCGTGAGCGGAAAGATGGCCGCTTCCCGGCCCTGCTGCAGG
GAGCTCAAAATGGAGGACGCGGCGCTCGGGAGAGCGGGCGGGTGAGTCACCCACACAAAGGAAAAGGGCC
TTTCCGTCCTCAGCCGTCGCTTCATGTGACTCCACGGAGTACCGGGCGCCGTCCAGGCACCTCGATTAGT
TCTCGAGCTTTTGGAGTACGTCGTCTTTAGGTTGGGGGGAGGGGTTTTATGCGATGGAGTTTCCCCACAC
TGAGTGGGTGGAGACTGAAGTTAGGCCAGCTTGGCACTTGATGTAATTCTCCTTGGAATTTGCCCTTTTT
GAGTTTGGATCTTGGTTCATTCTCAAGCCTCAGACAGTGGTTCAAAGTTTTTTTCTTCCATTTCAGGTGT
CGTGACGTACGGCCACCATGACCGAGTACAAGCCCACGGTGCGCCTCGCCACCCGCGACGACGTCCCCAG
GGCCGTACGCACCCTCGCCGCCGCGTTCGCCGACTACCCCGCCACGCGCCACACCGTCGATCCGGACCGC
CACATCGAGCGGGTCACCGAGCTGCAAGAACTCTTCCTCACGCGCGTCGGGCTCGACATCGGCAAGGTGT
GGGTCGCGGACGACGGCGCCGCCGTGGCGGTCTGGACCACGCCGGAGAGCGTCGAAGCGGGGGCGGTGTT
CGCCGAGATCGGCCCGCGCATGGCCGAGTTGAGCGGTTCCCGGCTGGCCGCGCAGCAACAGATGGAAGGC
CTCCTGGCGCCGCACCGGCCCAAGGAGCCCGCGTGGTTCCTGGCCACCGTCGGAGTCTCGCCCGACCACC
AGGGCAAGGGTCTGGGCAGCGCCGTCGTGCTCCCCGGAGTGGAGGCGGCCGAGCGCGCCGGGGTGCCCGC
CTTCCTGGAGACCTCCGCGCCCCGCAACCTCCCCTTCTACGAGCGGCTCGGCTTCACCGTCACCGCCGAC
GTCGAGGTGCCCGAAGGACCGCGCACCTGGTGCATGACCCGCAAGCCCGGTGCCTGAACGCGTTAAGTCG
ACAATCAACCTCTGGATTACAAAATTTGTGAAAGATTGACTGGTATTCTTAACTATGTTGCTCCTTTTAC
GCTATGTGGATACGCTGCTTTAATGCCTTTGTATCATGCTATTGCTTCCCGTATGGCTTTCATTTTCTCC
TCCTTGTATAAATCCTGGTTGCTGTCTCTTTATGAGGAGTTGTGGCCCGTTGTCAGGCAACGTGGCGTGG
TGTGCACTGTGTTTGCTGACGCAACCCCCACTGGTTGGGGCATTGCCACCACCTGTCAGCTCCTTTCCGG
GACTTTCGCTTTCCCCCTCCCTATTGCCACGGCGGAACTCATCGCCGCCTGCCTTGCCCGCTGCTGGACA
GGGGCTCGGCTGTTGGGCACTGACAATTCCGTGGTGTTGTCGGGGAAATCATCGTCCTTTCCTTGGCTGC
TCGCCTGTGTTGCCACCTGGATTCTGCGCGGGACGTCCTTCTGCTACGTCCCTTCGGCCCTCAATCCAGC
GGACCTTCCTTCCCGCGGCCTGCTGCCGGCTCTGCGGCCTCTTCCGCGTCTTCGCCTTCGCCCTCAGACG
AGTCGGATCTCCCTTTGGGCCGCCTCCCCGCGTCGACTTTAAGACCAATGACTTACAAGGCAGCTGTAGA
TCTTAGCCACTTTTTAAAAGAAAAGGGGGGACTGGAAGGGCTAATTCACTCCCAACGAAGACAAGATCTG
CTTTTTGCTTGTACTGGGTCTCTCTGGTTAGACCAGATCTGAGCCTGGGAGCTCTCTGGCTAACTAGGGA
ACCCACTGCTTAAGCCTCAATAAAGCTTGCCTTGAGTGCTTCAAGTAGTGTGTGCCCGTCTGTTGTGTGA
CTCTGGTAACTAGAGATCCCTCAGACCCTTTTAGTCAGTGTGGAAAATCTCTAGCAGTACGTATAGTAGT
TCATGTCATCTTATTATTCAGTATTTATAACTTGCAAAGAAATGAATATCAGAGAGTGAGAGGAACTTGT
TTATTGCAGCTTATAATGGTTACAAATAAAGCAATAGCATCACAAATTTCACAAATAAAGCATTTTTTTC
ACTGCATTCTAGTTGTGGTTTGTCCAAACTCATCAATGTATCTTATCATGTCTGGCTCTAGCTATCCCGC
CCCTAACTCCGCCCATCCCGCCCCTAACTCCGCCCAGTTCCGCCCATTCTCCGCCCCATGGCTGACTAAT
TTTTTTTATTTATGCAGAGGCCGAGGCCGCCTCGGCCTCTGAGCTATTCCAGAAGTAGTGAGGAGGCTTT
TTTGGAGGCCTAGGGACGTACCCAATTCGCCCTATAGTGAGTCGTATTACGCGCGCTCACTGGCCGTCGT
TTTACAACGTCGTGACTGGGAAAACCCTGGCGTTACCCAACTTAATCGCCTTGCAGCACATCCCCCTTTC
GCCAGCTGGCGTAATAGCGAAGAGGCCCGCACCGATCGCCCTTCCCAACAGTTGCGCAGCCTGAATGGCG
AATGGG
[124 nt withheld, positions 3367-3490]
C
[91 nt withheld, positions 3492-3582]
A
[49 nt withheld, positions 3584-3632]
CCTTTGACGTTGGAGTCCACGTTCTTT
[37 nt withheld, positions 3660-3696]
ACCCTATCTCGGTCTATTCTTTTGATTTATAAGGGATTTTGCCGATTTCGGCCTATTGGTTAAAAAATGA
GCTGATTTAACAAAAATTTAACGCGAATTTTAACAAAATATTAACGCTTACAATTTAGGTGGCACTTTTC
GGGGAAATGTGCGCGGAACCCCTATTTGTTTATTTTTCTAAATACATTCAAATATGTATCCGCTCATGAG
ACAATAACCCTGATAAATGCTTCAATAATATTGAAAAAGGAAGAGTATGAGTATTCAACATTTCCGTGTC
GCCCTTATTCCCTTTTTTGCGGCATTTTGCCTTCCTGTTTTTGCTCACCCAGAAACGCTGGTGAAAGTAA
AAGATGCTGAAGATCAGTTGGGTGCACGAGTGGGTTACATCGAACTGGATCTCAACAGCGGTAAGATCCT
TGAGAGTTTTCGCCCCGAAGAACGTTTTCCAATGATGAGCACTTTTAAAGTTCTGCTATGTGGCGCGGTA
TTATCCCGTATTGACGCCGGGCAAGAGCAACTCGGTCGCCGCATACACTATTCTCAGAATGACTTGGTTG
AGTACTCACCAGTCACAGAAAAGCATCTTACGGATGGCATGACAGTAAGAGAATTATGCAGTGCTGCCAT
AACCATGAGTGATAACACTGCGGCCAACTTACTTCTGACAACGATCGGAGGACCGAAGGAGCTAACCGCT
TTTTTGCACAACATGGGGGATCATGTAACTCGCCTTGATCGTTGGGAACCGGAGCTGAATGAAGCCATAC
CAAACGACGAGCGTGACACCACGATGCCTGTAGCAATGGCAACAACGTTGCGCAAACTATTAACTGGCGA
ACTACTTACTCTAGCTTCCCGGCAACAATTAATAGACTGGATGGAGGCGGATAAAGTTGCAGGACCACTT
CTGCGCTCGGCCCTTCCGGCTGGCTGGTTTATTGCTGATAAATCTGGAGCCGGTGAGCGTGGGTCTCGCG
GTATCATTGCAGCACTGGGGCCAGATGGTAAGCCCTCCCGTATCGTAGTTATCTACACGACGGGGAGTCA
GGCAACTATGGATGAACGAAATAGACAGATCGCTGAGATAGGTGCCTCACTGATTAAGCATTGGTAACTG
TCAGACCAAGTTTACTCATATATACTTTAGATTGATTTAAAACTTCATTTTTAATTTAAAAGGATCTAGG
TGAAGATCCTTTTTGATAATCTCATGACCAAAATCCCTTAACGTGAGTTTTCGTTCCACTGAGCGTCAGA
CCCCGTAGAAAAGATCAAAGGATCTTCTTGAGATCCTTTTTTTCTGCGCGTAATCTGCTGCTTGCAAACA
AAAAAACCACCGCTACCAGCGGTGGTTTGTTTGCCGGATCAAGAGCTACCAACTCTTTTTCCGAAGGTAA
CTGGCTTCAGCAGAGCGCAGATACCAAATACTGTTCTTCTAGTGTAGCCGTAGTTAGGCCACCACTTCAA
GAACTCTGTAGCACCGCCTACATACCTCGCTCTGCTAATCCTGTTACCAGTGGCTGCTGCCAGTGGCGAT
AAGTCGTGTCTTACCGGGTTGGACTCAAGACGATAGTTACCGGATAAGGCGCAGCGGTCGGGCTGAACGG
GGGGTTCGTGCACACAGCCCAGCTTGGAGCGAACGACCTACACCGAACTGAGATACCTACAGCGTGAGCT
ATGAGAAAGCGCCACGCTTCCCGAAGGGAGAAAGGCGGACAGGTATCCGGTAAGCGGCAGGGTCGGAACA
GGAGAGCGCACGAGGGAGCTTCCAGGGGGAAACGCCTGGTATCTTTATAGTCCTGTCGGGTTTCGCCACC
TCTGACTTGAGCGTCGATTTTTGTGATGCTCGTCAGGGGGGCGGAGCCTATGGAAAAACGCCAGCAACGC
GGCCTTTTTACGGTTCCTGGCCTTTTGCTGGCCTTTTGCTCACATGTTCTTTCCTGCGTTATCCCCTGAT
TCTGTGGATAACCGTATTACCGCCTTTGAGTGAGCTGATACCGCTCGCCGCAGCCGAACGACCGAGCGCA
GCGAGTCAGTGAGCGAGGAAGCGGAAGAGCGCCCAATACGCAAACCGCCTCTCCCCGCGCGTTGGCCGAT
TCATTAATGCAGCTGGCACGACAGGTTTCCCGACTGGAAAGCGGGCAGTGAGCGCAACGCAATTAATGTG
AGTTAGCTCACTCATTAGGCACCCCAGGCTTTACACTTTATGCTTCCGGCTCGTATGTTGTGTGGAATTG
TGAGCGGATAACAATTTCACACAGGAAACAGCTATGACCATGATTACGCCAAGCGCGCAATTAACCCTCA
CTAAAGGGAACAAAAGCTGGAGCTGCAAGCTTAATGTAGTCTTATGCAATACTCTTGTAGTCTTGCAACA
TGGTAACGATGAGTTAGCAACATGCCTTACAAGGAGAGAAAAAGCACCGTGCATGCCGATTGGTGGAAGT
AAGGTGGTACGATCGTGCCTTATTAGGAAGGCAACAGACGGGTCTGACATGGATTGGACGAACCACTGAA
TTGCCGCATTGCAGAGATATTGTATTTAAGTGCCTAGCTCGATACATAAACGGGTCTCTCTGGTTAGACC
AGATCTGAGCCTGGGAGCTCTCTGGCTAACTAGGGAACCCACTGCTTAAGCCTCAATAAAGCTTGCCTTG
AGTGCTTCAAGTAGTGTGTGCCCGTCTGTTGTGTGACTCTGGTAACTAGAGATCCCTCAGACCCTTTTAG
TCAGTGTGGAAAATCTCTAGCAGTGGCGCCCGAACAGGGACTTGAAAGCGAAAGGGAAACCAGAGGAGCT
CTCTCGACGCAGGACTCGGCTTGCTGAAGCGCGCACGGCAAGAGGCGAGGGGCGGCGACTGGTGAGTACG
CCAAAAATTTTGACTAGCGGAGGCTAGAAGGAGAGAGATGGGTGCGAGAGCGTCAGTATTAAGCGGGGGA
GAATTAGATCGCGATGGGAAAAAATTCGGTTAAGGCCAGGGGGAAAGAAAAAATATAAATTAAAACATAT
AGTATGGGCAAGCAGGGAGCTAGAACGATTCGCAGTTAATCCTGGCCTGTTAGAAACATCAGAAGGCTGT
AGACAAATACTGGGACAGCTACAACCATCCCTTCAGACAGGATCAGAAGAACTTAGATCATTATATAATA
CAGTAGCAACCCTCTATTGTGTGCATCAAAGGATAGAGATAAAAGACACCAAGGAAGCTTTAGACAAGAT
AGAGGAAGAGCAAAACAAAAGTAAGACCACCGCACAGCAAGCGGCCGCTGATCTTCAGACCTGGAGGAGG
AGATATGAGGGACAATTGGAGAAGTGAATTATATAAATATAAAGTAGTAAAAATTGAACCATTAGGAGTA
GCACCCACCAAGGCAAAGAGAAGAGTGGTGCAGAGAGAAAAAAGAGCAGTGGGAATAGGAGCTTTGTTCC
TTGGGTTCTTGGGAGCAGCAGGAAGCACTATGGGCGCAGCGTCAATGACGCTGACGGTACAGGCCAGACA
ATTATTGTCTGGTATAGTGCAGCAGCAGAACAATTTGCTGAGGGCTATTGAGGCGCAACAGCATCTGTTG
CAACTCACAGTCTGGGGCATCAAGCAGCTCCAGGCAAGAATCCTGGCTGTGGAAAGATACCTAAAGGATC
AACAGCTCCTGGGGATTTGGGGTTGCTCTGGAAAACTCATTTGCACCACTGCTGTGCCTTGGAATGCTAG
TTGGAGTAATAAATCTCTGGAACAGATTTGGAATCACACGACCTGGATGGAGTGGGACAGAGAAATTAAC
AATTACACAAGCTTAATACACTCCTTAATTGAAGAATCGCAAAACCAGCAAGAAAAGAATGAACAAGAAT
TATTGGAATTAGATAAATGGGCAAGTTTGTGGAATTGGTTTAACATAACAAATTGGCTGTGGTATATAAA
ATTATTCATAATGATAGTAGGAGGCTTGGTAGGTTTAAGAATAGTTTTTGCTGTACTTTCTATAGTGAAT
AGAGTTAGGCAGGGATATTCACCATTATCGTTTCAGACCCACCTCCCAACCCCGAGGGGACCCAGAGAGG
GCCTATTTCCCATGATTCCTTCATATTTGCATATACGATACAAGGCTGTTAGAGAGATAATTAGAATTAA
TTTGACTGTAAACACAAAGATATTAGTACAAAATACGTGACGTAGAAAGTAATAATTTCTTGGGTAGTTT
GCAGTTTTAAAATTATGTTTTAAAATGGACTATCATATGCTTACCGTAACTTGAAAGTATTTCGATTTCT
TGGCTTTATATATCTTGTGGAAAGGACGAAACACCGCTGACTTCGGAACATCAAAGGTTTTAGAGCTAGA
AATAGCAAGTTAAAATAAGGCTAGTCCGTTATCAACTTGAAAAAGTGGCACCGAGTCGGTGCTTTTTTAA
GCTTGGCGTAACTAGATCTTGAGACAAATGGCAGTATTCATCCACAATTTTAAAAGAAAAGGGGGGATTG
GGGGGTACAGTGCAGGGGAAAGAATAGTAGACATAATAGCAACAGACATACAAACTAAAGAATTACAAAA
ACAAATTACAAAAATTCAAAATTTTCGGGTTTATTACAGGGACAGCAGAGATCCACTTTGGCGCCGGCTC
GAGGGGG
Features (pLannotate 1.2.2; 29 found; start..end, strand, type, name):
     14..80      +  CDS            small t antigen (fragment): SV40 (simian virus 40) small t antigen
    106..317     +  promoter       EF-1α core promoter: core promoter for human elongation factor EF-1α
    318..1256    +  intron         EF-1α intron A: intron upstream of the start codon of human EF-1α
   1278..1877    +  CDS            PuroR (fragment): puromycin N-acetyltransferase; pac from Streptomyces; confers resistance to puromycin
   1893..2481    +  misc_feature   WPRE: woodchuck hepatitis virus posttranscriptional regulatory element
   2532..2551    +  misc_feature   cPPT/CTS (fragment): central polypurine tract and central termination sequence of HIV-1
   2553..2786    +  LTR            3' LTR (ΔU3): self-inactivating 3' long terminal repeat (LTR) from HIV-1
   2864..2985    +  polyA_signal   SV40 poly(A) signal: SV40 polyadenylation signal
   3025..3160    +  rep_origin     SV40 ori: SV40 origin of replication
   3181..3199    -  promoter       T7 promoter: promoter for bacteriophage T7 RNA polymerase
   3207..3362    +  CDS            lacZα (fragment): LacZα fragment of β-galactosidase; lacZ fragment
   3367..3795    +  rep_origin     f1 ori (sequence partly withheld): f1 bacteriophage origin of replication; arrow indicates direction of (+) strand synthesis
   3848..3952    +  promoter       AmpR promoter: bla
   3953..4813    +  CDS            AmpR: β-lactamase; bla; confers resistance to ampicillin, carbenicillin, and related antibiotics
   4984..5572    +  rep_origin     ori: high-copy-number ColE1/pMB1/pBR322/pUC origin of replication
   5755..5847    +  CDS            lacI (fragment): lac repressor; lacI; The lac repressor binds to the lac operator to inhibit transcription in E. coli. This inhibition can be relieved by adding lactose or isopropyl-β-D-thiogalactopyranoside (IPTG).
   5860..5881    +  protein_bind   CAP binding site: CAP binding activates transcription in the presence of cAMP. E. coli catabolite activator protein
   5896..5926    +  promoter       lac promoter: promoter for the E. coli lac operon
   5934..5950    +  protein_bind   lac operator: The lac repressor binds to the lac operator to inhibit transcription in E. coli. This inhibition can be relieved by adding lactose or isopropyl-β-D-thiogalactopyranoside (IPTG). lac repressor encoded by lacI
   5995..6013    +  promoter       T3 promoter: promoter for bacteriophage T3 RNA polymerase
   6041..6267    +  promoter       RSV promoter: Rous sarcoma virus enhancer/promoter
   6268..6448    +  LTR            5' LTR (truncated): truncated 5' long terminal repeat (LTR) from HIV-1
   6495..6620    +  misc_feature   HIV-1 Ψ: packaging signal of human immunodeficiency virus type 1
   6604..6967    +  CDS            HIV-1 gag (fragment): gag protein from human immunodeficiency virus 1; gag
   7113..7346    +  misc_feature   RRE: The Rev response element (RRE) of HIV-1 allows for Rev-dependent mRNA export from the nucleus to the cytoplasm.
   7723..7749    +  CDS            Rev (fragment): human immunodeficiency virus 1 (HIV-1) Rev protein; rev; enhances nuclear export of unspliced and incompletely spliced viral mRNAs
   7753..7993    +  promoter       U6 promoter: RNA polymerase III promoter for human U6 snRNA
   8023..8098    +  misc_RNA       gRNA scaffold: guide RNA scaffold for the Streptococcus pyogenes CRISPR/Cas9 system
   8154..8271    +  misc_feature   cPPT/CTS: central polypurine tract and central termination sequence of HIV-1
