[The description below was written by a language model from this plasmid's Addgene catalogue record and pLannotate feature annotations shown in this document.]
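Description:
MAP3K5 gRNA (BRDN0001147988) is a third-generation lentiviral CRISPR guide plasmid built on the lentiGuide-Puro backbone. It expresses a single guide RNA against human MAP3K5 (also known as ASK1, MAPKKK5 or MEKK5), designed against the NM_005923.3 reference transcript. In bacteria the 8.3 kb plasmid is maintained by a high-copy ColE1/pUC-type origin and selected with ampicillin through the β-lactamase gene. An f1 origin, an SV40 origin and residual lac and T7/T3 promoter elements are also annotated in the backbone.

The transfer cassette begins with an RSV promoter fused to a truncated HIV-1 5' LTR, which makes genomic RNA production Tat-independent. It ends with a ΔU3 self-inactivating 3' LTR followed by an SV40 polyadenylation signal. Between the LTRs lie the Ψ packaging signal with a partial gag fragment, the Rev response element for nuclear export of the unspliced genome, and a cPPT/CTS that aids nuclear import. The human U6 Pol III promoter drives the 20-nt spacer joined to the Streptococcus pyogenes Cas9 gRNA scaffold. Downstream, the EF-1α core promoter with its intron A drives puromycin N-acetyltransferase, followed by a WPRE to boost transcript expression, so transduced mammalian cells can be selected with puromycin.

The plasmid does not encode Cas9, so it must be paired with a separate Cas9 vector or used in cells that already express Cas9. It is an individual clone from a human kinome gRNA collection associated with work on optimised sgRNA design, and is suited to knocking out MAP3K5 after lentiviral delivery.
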