Addgene plasmid #76656: MAP3K5 gRNA (BRDN0001147988)
Purpose: 3rd generation lentiviral gRNA plasmid targeting human MAP3K5
Depositing lab: John Doench & David Root. Depositing organization: Broad Institute. Publication: Optimized sgRNA design to maximize activity and minimize off-target effects of CRISPR-Cas9. Doench JG, Fusi N, Sullender M, Hegde M, Vaimberg EW, Donovan KF, Smith I, Tothova Z, Wilen C, Orchard R, Virgin HW, Listgarten J, Root DE. Nat Biotechnol. 2016 Jan 18. doi: 10.1038/nbt.3437. PubMed 26780180.
Backbone
  Vector backbone: lentiGuide-Puro
  Backbone manufacturer: Zhang Lab (Addgene plasmid # 52963)
  Vector type: Mammalian Expression, Lentiviral, CRISPR
  Selectable markers: Puromycin
Growth in bacteria
  Bacterial resistance: Ampicillin, 100 μg/mL
  Growth temperature: 37°C
  Growth strain: DH5alpha
  Copy number: High Copy
Gene/Insert
  Gene/Insert name: MAP3K5 (alt names: MAP3K5; NM_005923.3)
  gRNA/shRNA sequence: CTGACTTCGGAACATCAAAG
  Species: H. sapiens (human)
  Entrez Gene: MAP3K5 (a.k.a. ASK1, MAPKKK5, MEKK5)
  Promoter: hU6
  Cloning method: Unknown
  Sequencing primers: 5′ U6-F; 3′ pS2-R
Terms and licenses: Academic/Nonprofit Terms; Industry Terms: Not Available to Industry
Depositor comments: The gRNA was designed to target the following Genbank reference sequence(s): NM_005923.3. Note that this plasmid does NOT contain Cas9. It should be used in conjunction with lentiCas9-Blast (Addgene #52962) or otherwise with cell lines already expressing Cas9. Browse the full kinome gRNA library at http://www.addgene.org/pooled-library/broadgpp-human-kinome/ or visit http://www.broadinstitute.org/rnai/public/ for detailed protocols and information.
How to cite: MAP3K5 gRNA (BRDN0001147988) was a gift from John Doench & David Root (Addgene plasmid # 76656 ; http://n2t.net/addgene:76656 ; RRID:Addgene_76656)
