>Addgene plasmid #76656 | MAP3K5 gRNA (BRDN0001147988) | depositor partial sequence | sequence record 144116 | Target Sequence
CTGACTTCGGAACATCAAAG
