>Addgene plasmid #76656 | MAP3K5 gRNA (BRDN0001147988) | addgene partial sequence | sequence record 186249 | hU6-F
AGTTTGCAGTTTTAAAATTATGTTTTAAAATGGACTATCATATGCTTACCGTAACTTGAAAGTATTTCGA
TTTCTTGGCTTTATATATCTTGTGGAAAGGACGAAACACCGCTGACTTCGGAACATCAAAGGTTTTAGAG
CTAGAAATAGCAAGTTAAAATAAGGCTAGTCCGTTATCAACTTGAAAAAGTGGCACCGAGTCGGTGCTTT
TTTAAGCTTGGCGTAACTAGATCTTGAGACAAATGGCAGTATTCATCCACAATTTTAAAAGAAAAGGGGG
GATTGGGGGGTACAGTGCAGGGGAAAGAATAGTAGACATAATAGCAACAGACATACAAACTAAAGAATTA
CAAAAACAAATTACAAAAATTCAAAATTTTCGGGTTTATTACAGGGACAGCAGAGATCCACTTTGGCGCC
GGCTCGAGGGGGCCCGGGTGCAAAGATGGATAAAGTTTTAAACAGAGAGGAATCTTTGCAGCTAATGGAC
CTTCTAGGTCTTGAAAGGAGTGGGAATTGGCTCCGGTGCCCGTCAGTGGGCAGAGCGCACATCGCCCACA
GTCCCCGAGA
